>Addgene plasmid #151957 | pGBW-m4134908 | addgene full sequence | sequence record 306275 | Addgene NGS Result
CACCATGGCTAGTGTAAATTGGGCCGATGACAGAGCTGCTAGGAAGAAATTTCCTCCTCCTTCATTTTAC
ATGCCTCTTTTGGTTAGTTCTGATAAGGCACCATATAGGGTCATTCCCAGGAATCTTGTCCCTATTGGTA
AGGGTAATAAAGATGAGCAGATTGGTTATTGGAATGTTCAAGAGCGTTGGCGTATGCGCAGGGGGCAACG
TGTTGATTTGCCTCCTAAAGTTCATTTTTATTACCTAGGTACTGGACCTCATAAGGACCTTAAATTCAGA
CAACGTTCTGATGGTGTTGTTTGGGTTGCTAAGGAAGGTGCTAAAACTGTTAATACCAGTCTTGGTAATC
GCAAACGTAATCAGAAACCTTTGGAACCAAAGTTCTCTATTGCTTTGCCTCCAGAGCTCTCTGTTGTTGA
GTTTGAGGATCGCTCTAATAACTCATCTCGTGCTAGCAGTCGTTCTTCAACTCGTAACAACTCACGAGAC
TCTTCTCGTAGCACTTCAAGACAACAGTCTCGCACTCGTTCTGATTCTAACCAGTCTTCTTCAGATCTTG
TTGCTGCTGTTACTTTGGCTTTAAAGAACTTAGGTTTTGATAACCAGTCGAAGTCACCTAGTTCTTCTGG
TACTTCCACTCCTAAGAAACCTAATAAGCCTCTTTCTCAACCCAGGGCTGATAAGCCTTCTCAGTTGAAG
AAACCTCGTTGGAAGCGTGTTCCTACCAGAGAGGAAAATGTTATTCAGTGCTTTGGTCCTCGTGATTTTA
ATCACAATATGGGGGATTCAGATCTTGTTCAGAATGGTGTTGATGCCAAAGGTTTTCCACAGCTTGCTGA
ATTGATTCCTAATCAGGCTGCGTTATTCTTTGATAGTGAGGTTAGCACTGATGAAGTGGGTGATAATGTT
CAGATTACCTACACCTACAAAATGCTTGTAGCTAAGGATAATAAGAACCTTCCTAAGTTCATTGAGCAGA
TTAGTGCTTTTACTAAACCCAGTTCTATCAAAGAAATGCAGTCACAATCATCTCATGTTGCTCAGAACAC
AGTACTTAATGCTTCTATTCCAGAATCTAAACCATTGGCTGATGATGATTCAGCCATTATAGAAATTGTC
AACGAGGTTTTGCATTAAGCTAGCTTGACTGACTGAGATACAGCGTACCTTCAGCTCACAGACATGATAA
GATACATTGATGAGTTTGGACAAACCACAACTAGAATGCAGTGAAAAAAATGCTTTATTTGTGAAATTTG
TGATGCTATTGCTTTATTTGTAACCATTATAAGCTGCAATAAACAAGTTAACAACAACAATTGCATTCAT
TTTATGTTTCAGGTTCAGGGGGAGGTGTGGGAGGTTTTTTAAAGCAAGTAAAACCTCTACAAATGTGGTA
TTGGCCCATCTCTATCGGTATCGTAGCATAACCCCTTGGGGCCTCTAAACGGGTCTTGAGGGGTTTTTTG
TGCCCCTCGGGCCGGATTGCTATCTACCGGCATTGGCGCAGAAAAAAATGCCTGATGCGACGCTGCGCGT
CTTATACTCCCACATATGCCAGATTCAGCAACGGATACGGCTTCCCCAACTTGCCCACTTCCATACGTGT
CCTCCTTACCAGAAATTTATCCTTAAGGTCGTCAGCTATCCTGCAGGCGATCTCTCGATTTCGATCAAGA
CATTCCTTTAATGGTCTTTTCTGGACACCACTAGGGGTCAGAAGTAGTTCATCAAACTTTCTTCCCTCCC
TAATCTCATTGGTTACCTTGGGCTATCGAAACTTAATTAACCAGTCAAGTCAGCTACTTGGCGAGATCGA
CTTGTCTGGGTTTCGACTACGCTCAGAATTGCGTCAGTCAAGTTCGATCTGGTCCTTGCTATTGCACCCG
TTCTCCGATTACGAGTTTCATTTAAATCATGTGAGCAAAAGGCCAGCAAAAGGCCAGGAACCGTAAAAAG
GCCGCGTTGCTGGCGTTTTTCCATAGGCTCCGCCCCCCTGACGAGCATCACAAAAATCGACGCTCAAGTC
AGAGGTGGCGAAACCCGACAGGACTATAAAGATACCAGGCGTTTCCCCCTGGAAGCTCCCTCGTGCGCTC
TCCTGTTCCGACCCTGCCGCTTACCGGATACCTGTCCGCCTTTCTCCCTTCGGGAAGCGTGGCGCTTTCT
CATAGCTCACGCTGTAGGTATCTCAGTTCGGTGTAGGTCGTTCGCTCCAAGCTGGGCTGTGTGCACGAAC
CCCCCGTTCAGCCCGACCGCTGCGCCTTATCCGGTAACTATCGTCTTGAGTCCAACCCGGTAAGACACGA
CTTATCGCCACTGGCAGCAGCCACTGGTAACAGGATTAGCAGAGCGAGGTATGTAGGCGGTGCTACAGAG
TTCTTGAAGTGGTGGCCTAACTACGGCTACACTAGAAGAACAGTATTTGGTATCTGCGCTCTGCTGAAGC
CAGTTACCTTCGGAAAAAGAGTTGGTAGCTCTTGATCCGGCAAACAAACCACCGCTGGTAGCGGTGGTTT
TTTTGTTTGCAAGCAGCAGATTACGCGCAGAAAAAAAGGATCTCAAGAAGATCCTTTGATCTTTTCTACG
GGGTCTGACGCTCAGTGGAACGAAAACTCACGTTAAGGGATTTTGGTCATGAGATTATCAAAAAGGATCT
TCACCTAGATCCTTTTAAATTAAAAATGAAGTTTTAAATCAATCTAAAGTATATATGAGTAAACTTGGTC
TGACAGTTACCAATGCTTAATCAGTGAGGCACCTATCTCAGCGATCTGTCTATTTCGTTCATCCATAGTT
GCATTTAAATTTCCGAACTCTCCAAGGCCCTCGTCGGAAAATCTTCAAACCTTTCGTCCGATCCATCTTG
CAGGCTACCTCTCGAACGAACTATCGCAAGTCTCTTGGCCGGCCTTGCGCCTTGGCTATTGCTTGGCAGC
GCCTATCGCCAGGTATTACTCCAATCCCGAATATCCGAGATCGGGATCACCCGAGAGAAGTTCAACCTAC
ATCCTCAATCCCGATCTATCCGAGATCCGAGGAATATCGAAATCGGGGCGCGCCTGGCCTCCGCGCCGGG
TTTTGGCGCCTCCCGCGGGCGCCCCCCTCGTCACGGCGAGCGCTGCCACGTCAGACGAAGGGCGCAGGAG
CGTCCTGATCCTTCCGCCCGGACGCTCAGGACAGCGGCCCGCTGCTCATAAGACTCGGCCTTAGAACCCC
AGTATCAGCAGAAGGACATTTTAGGACGGGACTTGGGTGACTCTAGGGCACTGGTTTTCTTTCCAGAGAG
CGGAACAGGCGAGGAAAAGTAGTCCCTTCTCGGCGATTCTGCGGAGGGATCTCCGTGGGGCGGTGAACGC
CGATGATTATATAAGGACGCGCCGGGTGTGGCACAGCTAGTTCCGTCGCAGCCGGGATTTGGGTCGCGGT
TCTTGTTTGTGGATCGCTGTGATCGTCACTTGGTGAGTAGCGGGCTGCTGGGCTGGCCGGGGCTTTCGTG
GCCGCCGGGCCGCTCGGTGGGACGGAAGCGTGTGGAGAGACCGCCAAGGGCTGTAGTCTGGGTCCGCGAG
CAAGGTTGCCCTGAACTGGGGGTTGGGGGGAGCGCAGCAAAATGGCGGCTGTTCCCGAGTCTTGAATGGA
AGACGCTTGTGAGGCGGGCTGTGAGGTCGTTGAAACAAGGTGGGGGGCATGGTGGGCGGCAAGAACCCAA
GGTCTTGAGCCCTTCGCTAATGCGGGAAAGCTCTTATTCGGGTGAGATGGGCTGGGCACCATCTGGGGAC
CCTGACGTGAAGTTTGTCACTGACTGGAGAACTCGGTTTGTCGTCTGTTGCGGGGGCGGCAGTTATGGCG
GTGCCGTTGGGCAGTGCACCCGTACCTTTGGGAGCGCGCGCCCTCGTCGTGTCGTGACGTCACCCGTTCT
GTTGGCTTATAATGCAGGGTGGGGCCACCTGCCGGTAGGTGTGCGGTAGGCTTTTCTCCGTCGCAGGACG
CAGGGTTCGGGCCTAGGGTAGGCTCTCCTGAATCGACAGGCGCCGGACCTCTGGTGAGGGGAGGGATAAG
TGAGGCGTCAGTTTCTTTGGTCGGTTTTATGTACCTATCTTCTTAAGTAGCTGAAGCTCCGGTTTTGAAC
TATGCGCTCGGGGTTGGCGAGTGTGTTTTGTGAAGTTTTTTAGGCACCTTTTGAAATGTAATCATTTGGG
TCAATATGTAATTTTCAGTGTTAGACTTGTAAATTGTCCGCTAAATTCTGGCCGTTTTTGGCTTTTTTGT
TAGACAACATGACCGAGTACAAGCCCACGGTGCGCCTCGCCACCCGCGACGACGTCCCCAGGGCCGTACG
CACCCTCGCCGCCGCGTTCGCCGACTACCCCGCCACGCGCCACACCGTCGATCCGGACCGCCACATCGAG
CGGGTCACCGAGCTGCAAGAACTCTTCCTCACGCGCGTCGGGCTCGACATCGGCAAGGTGTGGGTCGCGG
ACGACGGCGCCGCGGTGGCGGTCTGGACCACGCCGGAGAGCGTCGAAGCGGGGGCGGTGTTCGCCGAGAT
CGGCCCGCGCATGGCCGAGTTGAGCGGTTCCCGGCTGGCCGCGCAGCAACAGATGGAGGGCCTCCTGGCG
CCGCACCGGCCCAAGGAGCCCGCGTGGTTCCTGGCCACCGTCGGCGTCTCGCCCGACCACCAGGGCAAGG
GTCTGGGCAGCGCCGTCGTGCTCCCCGGAGTGGAGGCCGCCGAGCGCGCCGGGGTGCCCGCCTTCCTGGA
GACCTCCGCGCCCCGCAACCTCCCCTTCTACGAGCGGCTCGGCTTCACCGTCACCGCCGACGTCGAGGTG
CCCGAAGGACCGCGCACCTGGTGCATGACCCGCAAGCCCGGTGCCTAGGCTAGTATGTAAGCCTAGTCTT
AGATAATAAAATCGCTATCCATCGAAGATGGATGTGTGTTGGTTTTTTGTGTGTGTAACGCTAGGCGCGC
CTGGTGTACCGAGAACGATCCTCTCAGTGCGAGTCTCGACGATCCATATCGTTGCTTGGCAGTCAGCCAG
TCGGAATCCAGCTTGGGACCCAGGAAGTCCAATCGTCAGATATTGTACTCAAGCCTGGTCACGGCAGCGT
ACCGATCTGTTTAAACCTAGATATTGATAGTCTGATCGGTCAACGTATAATCGAGTCCTAGCTTTTGCAA
ACATCTATCAAGAGACAGGATCAGCAGGAGGCTTTCGCATGAGTATTCAACATTTCCGTGTCGCCCTTAT
TCCCTTTTTTGCGGCATTTTGCCTTCCTGTTTTTGCTCACCCAGAAACGCTGGTGAAAGTAAAAGATGCT
GAAGATCAGTTGGGTGCGCGAGTGGGTTACATCGAACTGGATCTCAACAGCGGTAAGATCCTTGAGAGTT
TTCGCCCCGAAGAACGCTTTCCAATGATGAGCACTTTTAAAGTTCTGCTATGTGGCGCGGTATTATCCCG
TATTGACGCCGGGCAAGAGCAACTCGGTCGCCGCATACACTATTCTCAGAATGACTTGGTTGAGTATTCA
CCAGTCACAGAAAAGCATCTTACGGATGGCATGACAGTAAGAGAATTATGCAGTGCTGCCATAACCATGA
GTGATAACACTGCGGCCAACTTACTTCTGACAACGATTGGAGGACCGAAGGAGCTAACCGCTTTTTTGCA
CAACATGGGGGATCATGTAACTCGCCTTGATCGTTGGGAACCGGAGCTGAATGAAGCCATACCAAACGAC
GAGCGTGACACCACGATGCCTGTAGCAATGGCAACAACCTTGCGTAAACTATTAACTGGCGAACTACTTA
CTCTAGCTTCCCGGCAACAGTTGATAGACTGGATGGAGGCGGATAAAGTTGCAGGACCACTTCTGCGCTC
GGCCCTTCCGGCTGGCTGGTTTATTGCTGATAAATCTGGAGCCGGTGAGCGTGGGTCTCGCGGTATCATT
GCAGCACTGGGGCCAGATGGTAAGCCCTCCCGTATCGTAGTTATCTACACGACGGGGAGTCAGGCAACTA
TGGATGAACGAAATAGACAGATCGCTGAGATAGGTGCCTCACTGATTAAGCATTGGTAACCGATTCTAGG
TGCATTGGCGCAGAAAAAAATGCCTGATGCGACGCTGCGCGTCTTATACTCCCACATATGCCAGATTCAG
CAACGGATACGGCTTCCCCAACTTGCCCACTTCCATACGTGTCCTCCTTACCAGAAATTTATCCTTAAGA
TCCCGAATCGTTTAAACTCGACTCTGGCTCTATCGAATCTCCGTCGTTTCGAGCTTACGCGAACAGCCGT
GGCGCTCATTTGCTCGTCGGGCATCGAATCTCGTCAGCTATCGTCAGCTTACCTTTTTGGCAGCGATCGC
GGCTCCCGACATCTTGGACCATTAGCTCCACAGGTATCTTCTTCCCTCTAGTGGTCATAACAGCAGCTTC
AGCTACCTCTCAATTCAAAAAACCCCTCAAGACCCGTTTAGAGGCCCCAAGGGGTTATGCTATCAATCGT
TGCGTTACACACACAAAAAACCAACACACATCCATCTTCGATGGATAGCGATTTTATTATCTAACTGCTG
ATCGAGTGTAGCCAGATCTAGTAATCAATTACGGGGTCATTAGTTCATAGCCCATATATGGAGTTCCGCG
TTACATAACTTACGGTAAATGGCCCGCCTGGCTGACCGCCCAACGACCCCCGCCCATTGACGTCAATAAT
GACGTATGTTCCCATAGTAACGCCAATAGGGACTTTCCATTGACGTCAATGGGTGGAGTATTTACGGTAA
ACTGCCCACTTGGCAGTACATCAAGTGTATCATATGCCAAGTACGCCCCCTATTGACGTCAATGACGGTA
AATGGCCCGCCTGGCATTATGCCCAGTACATGACCTTATGGGACTTTCCTACTTGGCAGTACATCTACGT
ATTAGTCATCGCTATTACCATGCTGATGCGGTTTTGGCAGTACATCAATGGGCGTGGATAGCGGTTTGAC
TCACGGGGATTTCCAAGTCTCCACCCCATTGACGTCAATGGGAGTTTGTTTTGGCACCAAAATCAACGGG
ACTTTCCAAAATGTCGTAACAACTCCGCCCCATTGACGCAAATGGGCGGTAGGCGTGTACGGTGGGAGGT
CTATATAAGCAGAGCTGGTTTAGTGAACCGTCAGATCAGATCTTTGTCGATCCTACCATCCACTCGACAC
ACCCGCCAGCGGCCGC
Features (pLannotate 1.2.2; 19 found; start..end, strand, type, name):
      5..1135    +  CDS            N: NCAP_CVHNL - Experimental evidence at protein level: Swiss-Prot protein existence level 1. Packages the positive strand viral genome RNA into a helical ribonucleocapsid (RNP) and plays a fundamental role during virion assembly through its interactions with the viral genome and membrane protein M. Plays an important role in enhancing the efficiency of subgenomic viral RNA transcription as well as viral replication. From Human coronavirus NL63 (HCoV-NL63).
   1188..1309    -  polyA_signal   SV40 poly(A) signal: SV40 polyadenylation signal
   1332..1401    -  CDS            large T antigen (fragment): large T antigen from SV40 (simian virus 40)
   1424..1470    +  terminator     T7 terminator: transcription terminator for bacteriophage T7 RNA polymerase
   1500..1636    +  terminator     rrnG terminator: transcription terminator from the E. coli ribosomal RNA rrnG operon (Albrechtsen et al., 1991)
   1681..1752    +  misc_feature   3' β-globin insulator: insulator downstream of the human β-globin locus (Farrell et al., 2002)
   1978..2566    -  rep_origin     ori: high-copy-number ColE1/pMB1/pBR322/pUC origin of replication
   2738..2802    -  CDS            bla(M) (fragment): β-lactamase lacking the signal sequence; bla(M); allows cytosolic expression of β-lactamase
   3066..4275    +  promoter       UbC promoter: human ubiquitin C promoter
   4279..4876    +  CDS            PuroR (fragment): puromycin N-acetyltransferase; pac from Streptomyces; confers resistance to puromycin
   4905..4953    +  polyA_signal   poly(A) signal: synthetic polyadenylation signal
   5219..6079    +  CDS            AmpR: β-lactamase; bla; confers resistance to ampicillin, carbenicillin, and related antibiotics
   6092..6228    +  terminator     rrnG terminator: transcription terminator from the E. coli ribosomal RNA rrnG operon (Albrechtsen et al., 1991)
   6380..6451    +  misc_feature   5' β-globin insulator: insulator upstream of the human β-globin locus (Farrell et al., 2002)
   6456..6502    -  terminator     T7 terminator: transcription terminator for bacteriophage T7 RNA polymerase
   6520..6568    -  polyA_signal   poly(A) signal: synthetic polyadenylation signal
   6649..6952    +  enhancer       CMV enhancer: human cytomegalovirus immediate early enhancer
   7025..7042    -  promoter       CMV promoter (fragment): human cytomegalovirus (CMV) immediate early promoter
   7105..7156    +  promoter       CMVd2 promoter: truncated human cytomegalovirus (CMV) immediate early promoter that yields moderately reduced expression relative to the full-length promoter
