[The description below was written by a language model from this plasmid's Addgene catalogue record and pLannotate feature annotations shown in this document.]
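Description:
pGBW-m4134908 is a mammalian expression plasmid built on the pTwist_CMV_Puro_6 backbone that carries the wild-type nucleocapsid (N) gene of Human coronavirus NL63. The sequenced record is about 7.2 kb, consistent with a roughly 6.1 kb backbone plus an insert of about 1.1 kb. In bacteria it is maintained at high copy from a ColE1/pUC-type origin and selected with ampicillin through a full-length β-lactamase gene. A short additional β-lactamase fragment is also annotated and appears to be a backbone remnant.

The N coding sequence lies immediately downstream of the CMV immediate-early enhancer and promoter elements. The map is circular, so the promoter annotations at the end of the record lead into the open reading frame at its start. The promoter is detected only as a small fragment and a truncated CMVd2 match, while the catalogue entry simply lists CMV. An SV40 polyadenylation signal follows the insert. No epitope tag or reporter is annotated, so the protein appears to be expressed untagged.

A separate cassette uses the human ubiquitin C promoter to drive puromycin N-acetyltransferase, followed by a synthetic poly(A) signal, allowing puromycin selection of transfected mammalian cells. The expression region is flanked by 5' and 3' β-globin insulator elements, and T7 and rrnG terminators and an extra synthetic poly(A) signal are positioned to limit transcriptional read-through between units.

The N protein packages the viral RNA genome into a ribonucleocapsid and contributes to virion assembly and viral RNA synthesis. The plasmid is intended for expressing this protein in mammalian cells; the record does not specify particular downstream applications.
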