Addgene plasmid #151957: pGBW-m4134908
Purpose: Mammalian expression plasmid for Human coronavirus NL63 nucleocapsid
Depositing lab: Ginkgo Bioworks & Benjie Chen. Depositing organization: Ginkgo Bioworks.
Backbone
  Vector backbone: pTwist_CMV_Puro_6
  Backbone size w/o insert (bp): 6080
  Vector type: Mammalian Expression
  Selectable markers: Puromycin
Growth in bacteria
  Bacterial resistance: Ampicillin, 100 μg/mL
  Growth temperature: 37°C
  Growth strain: DH5alpha
  Copy number: High Copy
Gene/Insert
  Gene/Insert name: Human coronavirus NL63 nucleocapsid protein
  Species: Human coronavirus NL63
  Insert size (bp): 1127
  Mutation: wt
  Entrez Gene: HCNV63gp6 (a.k.a. HCNV63gp6)
  Promoter: CMV
  Cloning method: Unknown
Resource information
  A portion of this plasmid was derived from a plasmid made by: GinkgoBioworks
Depositor comments: NCBI reference sequence: Q6Q1R8
How to cite: pGBW-m4134908 was a gift from Ginkgo Bioworks & Benjie Chen (Addgene plasmid # 151957 ; http://n2t.net/addgene:151957 ; RRID:Addgene_151957)
